>Addgene plasmid #211990 | pKLV2-U6gRNA5(TRIM25_5-2)-PGKpuroBFP-W | addgene full sequence | sequence record 420019 | Addgene NGS Result
GTCAATAATGACGTATGTTCCCATAGTAACGCCAATAGGGACTTTCCATTGACGTCAATGGGTGGAGTAT
TTACGGTAAACTGCCCACTTGGCAGTACATCAAGTGTATCATATGCCAAGTACGCCCCCTATTGACGTCA
ATGACGGTAAATGGCCCGCCTGGCATTATGCCCAGTACATGACCTTATGGGACTTTCCTACTTGGCAGTA
CATCTACGTATTAGTCATCGCTATTACCATGGTGATGCGGTTTTGGCAGTACATCAATGGGCGTGGATAG
CGGTTTGACTCACGGGGATTTCCAAGTCTCCACCCCATTGACGTCAATGGGAGTTTGTTTTGGCACCAAA
ATCAACGGGACTTTCCAAAATGTCGTAACAACTCCGCCCCATTGACGCAAATGGGCGGTAGGCGTGTACG
GTGGGAGGTCTATATAAGCAGCGCGTTTTGCCTGTACTGGGTCTCTCTGGTTAGACCAGATCTGAGCCTG
GGAGCTCTCTGGCTAACTAGGGAACCCACTGCTTAAGCCTCAATAAAGCTTGCCTTGAGTGCTTCAAGTA
GTGTGTGCCCGTCTGTTGTGTGACTCTGGTAACTAGAGATCCCTCAGACCCTTTTAGTCAGTGTGGAAAA
TCTCTAGCAGTGGCGCCCGAACAGGGACTTGAAAGCGAAAGGGAAACCAGAGGAGCTCTCTCGACGCAGG
ACTCGGCTTGCTGAAGCGCGCACGGCAAGAGGCGAGGGGCGGCGACTGGTGAGTACGCCAAAAATTTTGA
CTAGCGGAGGCTAGAAGGAGAGAGATGGGTGCGAGAGCGTCAGTATTAAGCGGGGGAGAATTAGATCGCG
ATGGGAAAAAATTCGGTTAAGGCCAGGGGGAAAGAAAAAATATAAATTAAAACATATAGTATGGGCAAGC
AGGGAGCTAGAACGATTCGCAGTTAATCCTGGCCTGTTAGAAACATCAGAAGGCTGTAGACAAATACTGG
GACAGCTACAACCATCCCTTCAGACAGGATCAGAAGAACTTAGATCATTATATAATACAGTAGCAACCCT
CTATTGTGTGCATCAAAGGATAGAGATAAAAGACACCAAGGAAGCTTTAGACAAGATAGAGGAAGAGCAA
AACAAAAGTAAGACCACCGCACAGCAAGCGGCCGGCCGCGCTGATCTTCAGACCTGGAGGAGGAGATATG
AGGGACAATTGGAGAAGTGAATTATATAAATATAAAGTAGTAAAAATTGAACCATTAGGAGTAGCACCCA
CCAAGGCAAAGAGAAGAGTGGTGCAGAGAGAAAAAAGAGCAGTGGGAATAGGAGCTTTGTTCCTTGGGTT
CTTGGGAGCAGCAGGAAGCACTATGGGCGCAGCGTCAATGACGCTGACGGTACAGGCCAGACAATTATTG
TCTGGTATAGTGCAGCAGCAGAACAATTTGCTGAGGGCTATTGAGGCGCAACAGCATCTGTTGCAACTCA
CAGTCTGGGGCATCAAGCAGCTCCAGGCAAGAATCCTGGCTGTGGAAAGATACCTAAAGGATCAACAGCT
CCTGGGGATTTGGGGTTGCTCTGGAAAACTCATTTGCACCACTGCTGTGCCTTGGAATGCTAGTTGGAGT
AATAAATCTCTGGAACAGATTTGGAATCACACGACCTGGATGGAGTGGGACAGAGAAATTAACAATTACA
CAAGCTTAATACACTCCTTAATTGAAGAATCGCAAAACCAGCAAGAAAAGAATGAACAAGAATTATTGGA
ATTAGATAAATGGGCAAGTTTGTGGAATTGGTTTAACATAACAAATTGGCTGTGGTATATAAAATTATTC
ATAATGATAGTAGGAGGCTTGGTAGGTTTAAGAATAGTTTTTGCTGTACTTTCTATAGTGAATAGAGTTA
GGCAGGGATATTCACCATTATCGTTTCAGACCCACCTCCCAACCCCGAGGGGACCCGACAGGCCCGAAGG
AATAGAAGAAGAAGGTGGAGAGAGAGACAGAGACAGATCCATTCGATTAGTGAACGGATCGGCACTGCGT
GCGCCAATTCTGCAGACAAATGGCAGTATTCATCCACAATTTTAAAAGAAAAGGGGGGATTGGGGGGTAC
AGTGCAGGGGAAAGAATAGTAGACATAATAGCAACAGACATACAAACTAAAGAATTACAAAAACAAATTA
CAAAAATTCAAAATTTTCGGGTTTATTACAGGGACAGCAGAGATCCAGTTTGGTTAGTACCGGGCCCTAC
GCGTCCAAGGTCGGGCAGGAAGAGGGCCTATTTCCCATGATTCCTTCATATTTGCATATACGATACAAGG
CTGTTAGAGAGATAATTAGAATTAATTTGACTGTAAACACAAAGATATTAGTACAAAATACGTGACGTAG
AAAGTAATAATTTCTTGGGTAGTTTGCAGTTTTAAAATTATGTTTTAAAATGGACTATCATATGCTTACC
GTAACTTGAAAGTATTTCGATTTCTTGGCTTTATATATCTTGTGGAAAGGACGAAACACCGGGCGCAACA
GGTCGCGAACGTTTAAGAGCTATGCTGGAAACAGCATAGCAAGTTTAAATAAGGCTAGTCCGTTATCAAC
TTGAAAAAGTGGCACCGAGTCGGTGCTTTTTTTGGATCCAATTCTACCGGGTAGGGGAGGCGCTTTTCCC
AAGGCAGTCTGGAGCATGCGCTTTAGCAGCCCCGCTGGGCACTTGGCGCTACACAAGTGGCCTCTGGCCT
CGCACACATTCCACATCCACCGGTAGGCGCCAACCGGCTCCGTTCTTTGGTGGCCCCTTCGCGCCACCTT
CTACTCCTCCCCTAGTCAGGAAGTTCCCCCCCGCCCCGCAGCTCGCGTCGTGCAGGACGTGACAAATGGA
AGTAGCACGTCTCACTAGTCTCGTGCAGATGGACAGCACCGCTGAGCAATGGAAGCGGGTAGGCCTTTGG
GGCAGCGGCCAATAGCAGCTTTGCTCCTTCGCTTTCTGGGCTCAGAGGCTGGGAAGGGGTGGGTCCGGGG
GCGGGCTCAGGGGCGGGCTCAGGGGCGGGGCGGGCGCCCGAAGGTCCTCCGGAGGCCCGGCATTCTGCAC
GCTTCAAAAGCGCACGTCTGCCGCGCTGTTCTCCTCTTCCTCATCTCCGGGCCTTTCGACCTGCATCCAT
CTAGATCTCGAGCAGCTGAAGCTTACCATGACCGAGTACAAGCCCACGGTGCGCCTCGCCACCCGCGACG
ACGTCCCCAGGGCCGTACGCACCCTCGCCGCCGCGTTCGCCGACTACCCCGCCACGCGCCACACCGTCGA
TCCGGACCGCCACATCGAGCGGGTCACCGAGCTGCAAGAACTCTTCCTCACGCGCGTCGGGCTCGACATC
GGCAAGGTGTGGGTCGCGGACGACGGCGCCGCGGTGGCGGTCTGGACCACGCCGGAGAGCGTCGAAGCGG
GGGCGGTGTTCGCCGAGATCGGCCCGCGCATGGCCGAGTTGAGCGGTTCCCGGCTGGCCGCGCAGCAACA
GATGGAAGGCCTCCTGGCGCCGCACCGGCCCAAGGAGCCCGCGTGGTTCCTGGCCACCGTCGGCGTCTCG
CCCGACCACCAGGGCAAGGGTCTGGGCAGCGCCGTCGTGCTCCCCGGAGTGGAGGCGGCCGAGCGCGCCG
GGGTGCCCGCCTTCCTGGAGACCTCCGCGCCCCGCAACCTCCCCTTCTACGAGCGGCTCGGCTTCACCGT
CACCGCCGACGTCGAGGTGCCCGAAGGACCGCGCACCTGGTGCATGACCCGCAAGCCCGGTGCCGGCGGC
GGGTCCGGAGGAGAGGGCAGAGGAAGTCTCCTAACATGCGGTGACGTGGAGGAGAATCCTGGCCCAATGA
GCGAGCTGATTAAGGAGAACATGCACATGAAGCTGTACATGGAGGGCACCGTGGACAACCATCACTTCAA
GTGCACATCCGAGGGCGAAGGCAAGCCCTACGAGGGCACCCAGACCATGAGAATCAAGGTGGTCGAGGGC
GGCCCTCTCCCCTTCGCCTTCGACATCCTGGCTACTAGCTTCCTCTACGGCAGCAAGACCTTCATCAACC
ACACCCAGGGCATCCCCGACTTCTTCAAGCAGTCCTTCCCTGAGGGCTTCACATGGGAGAGAGTCACCAC
ATACGAGGACGGGGGCGTGCTGACCGCTACCCAGGACACCAGCCTCCAGGACGGCTGCCTCATCTACAAC
GTCAAGATCAGAGGGGTGAACTTCACATCCAACGGCCCTGTGATGCAGAAGAAAACACTCGGCTGGGAGG
CCTTCACCGAGACGCTGTACCCCGCTGACGGCGGCCTGGAAGGCAGAAACGACATGGCCCTGAAGCTCGT
GGGCGGGAGCCATCTGATCGCAAACATCAAGACCACATATAGATCCAAGAAACCCGCTAAGAACCTCAAG
ATGCCTGGCGTCTACTATGTGGACTACAGACTGGAAAGAATCAAGGAGGCCAACAACGAGACCTACGTCG
AGCAGCACGAGGTGGCAGTGGCCAGATACTGCGACCTCCCTAGCAAACTGGGGCACAAGCTTAATTGAGC
GGCCGCTCAACCTCTGGATTACAAAATTTGTGAAAGATTGACTGGTATTCTTAACTATGTTGCTCCTTTT
ACGCTATGTGGATACGCTGCTTTAATGCCTTTGTATCATGCTATTGCTTCCCGTATGGCTTTCATTTTCT
CCTCCTTGTATAAATCCTGGTTGCTGTCTCTTTATGAGGAGTTGTGGCCCGTTGTCAGGCAACGTGGCGT
GGTGTGCACTGTGTTTGCTGACGCAACCCCCACTGGTTGGGGCATTGCCACCACCTGTCAGCTCCTTTCC
GGGACTTTCGCTTTCCCCCTCCCTATTGCCACGGCGGAACTCATCGCCGCCTGCCTTGCCCGCTGCTGGA
CAGGGGCTCGGCTGTTGGGCACTGACAATTCCGTGGTGTTGTCGGGGAAATCATCGTCCTTTCCTTGGCT
GCTCGCCTGTGTTGCCACCTGGATTCTGCGCGGGACGTCCTTCTGCTACGTCCCTTCGGCCCTCAATCCA
GCGGACCTTCCTTCCCGCGGCCTGCTGCCGGCTCTGCGGCCTCTTCCGCGTCTACGCCTTCGCCCTCAGA
CGAGTCGGATCTCCCTTTGGGCCGCCTCCCCGCAGGTACCTTTAAGACCAATGACTTACAAGGCAGCTGT
AGATCTTAGCCACTTTTTAAAAGAAAAGGGGGGACTGGAAGGGCTAATTCACTCCCAAAGAAGTCAAGAT
CTGCTTTTTGCCTGTACTGGGTCTCTCTGGTTAGACCAGAGTCTCTCTGGTTAGACCAGATCTGAGCCTG
GGAGCTCTCTGGCTAACTAGGGAACCCACTGCTTAAGCCTCAATAAAGCTTGCCTTGAGTGCTTCAAGTA
GTGTGTGCCCGTCTGTTGTGTGACTCTGGTAACTAGAGATCCCTCAGACCCTTTTAGTCAGTGTGGAAAA
TCTCTAGCAGTTTAAACCCGCTGATCAGCCTCGACTGTGCCTTCTAGTTGCCAGCCATCTGTTGTTTGCC
CCTCCCCCGTGCCTTCCTTGACCCTGGAAGGTGCCACTCCCACTGTCCTTTCCTAATAAAATGAGGAAAT
TGCATCGCATTGTCTGAGTAGGTGTCATTCTATTCTGGGGGGTGGGGTGGGGCAGGACAGCAAGGGGGAG
GATTGGGAAGTCAATAGCAGGCATGCTGGGGATGCGGTGGGCTCTATGGGCGGCCGTTAATTAAGCTTTT
GTTCCCTTTAGTGAGGGTTAATTGCGCGCTTGGCGTAATCATGGTCATAGCTGTTTCCTGTGTGAAATTG
TTATCCGCTCACAATTCCACACAACATACGAGCCGGGAGCATAAAGTGTAAAGCCTGGGGTGCCTAATGA
GTGAGCTAACTCACATTAATTGCGTTGCGCTCACTGCCCGCTTTCCAGTCGGGAAACCTGTCGTGCCAGC
TGCATTAATGAATCGGCCAACGCGCGGGGAGAGGCGGTTTGCGTATTGGGCGCTCTTCCGCTTCCTCGCT
CACTGACTCGCTGCGCTCGGTCGTTCGGCTGCGGCGAGCGGTATCAGCTCACTCAAAGGCGGTAATACGG
TTATCCACAGAATCAGGGGATAACGCAGGAAAGAACATGTGAGCAAAAGGCCAGCAAAAGGCCAGGAACC
GTAAAAAGGCCGCGTTGCTGGCGTTTTTCCATAGGCTCCGCCCCCCTGACGAGCATCACAAAAATCGACG
CTCAAGTCAGAGGTGGCGAAACCCGACAGGACTATAAAGATACCAGGCGTTTCCCCCTGGAAGCTCCCTC
GTGCGCTCTCCTGTTCCGACCCTGCCGCTTACCGGATACCTGTCCGCCTTTCTCCCTTCGGGAAGCGTGG
CGCTTTCTCATAGCTCACGCTGTAGGTATCTCAGTTCGGTGTAGGTCGTTCGCTCCAAGCTGGGCTGTGT
GCACGAACCCCCCGTTCAGCCCGACCGCTGCGCCTTATCCGGTAACTATCGTCTTGAGTCCAACCCGGTA
AGACACGACTTATCGCCACTGGCAGCAGCCACTGGTAACAGGATTAGCAGAGCGAGGTATGTAGGCGGTG
CTACAGAGTTCTTGAAGTGGTGGCCTAACTACGGCTACACTAGAAGAACAGTATTTGGTATCTGCGCTCT
GCTGAAGCCAGTTACCTTCGGAAAAAGAGTTGGTAGCTCTTGATCCGGCAAACAAACCACCGCTGGTAGC
GGTGGTTTTTTTGTTTGCAAGCAGCAGATTACGCGCAGAAAAAAAGGATCTCAAGAAGATCCTTTGATCT
TTTCTACGGGGTCTGACGCTCAGTGGAACGAAAACTCACGTTAAGGGATTTTGGTCATGAGATTATCAAA
AAGGATCTTCACCTAGATCCTTTTAAATTAAAAATGAAGTTTTAAATCAATCTAAAGTATATATGAGTAA
ACTTGGTCTGACAGTTACCAATGCTTAATCAGTGAGGCACCTATCTCAGCGATCTGTCTATTTCGTTCAT
CCATAGTTGCCTGACTCCCCGTCGTGTAGATAACTACGATACGGGAGGGCTTACCATCTGGCCCCAGTGC
TGCAATGATACCGCGAGACCCACGCTCACCGGCTCCAGATTTATCAGCAATAAACCAGCCAGCCGGAAGG
GCCGAGCGCAGAAGTGGTCCTGCAACTTTATCCGCCTCCATCCAGTCTATTAATTGTTGCCGGGAAGCTA
GAGTAAGTAGTTCGCCAGTTAATAGTTTGCGCAACGTTGTTGCCATTGCTACAGGCATCGTGGTGTCACG
CTCGTCGTTTGGTATGGCTTCATTCAGCTCCGGTTCCCAACGATCAAGGCGAGTTACATGATCCCCCATG
TTGTGCAAAAAAGCGGTTAGCTCCTTCGGTCCTCCGATCGTTGTCAGAAGTAAGTTGGCCGCAGTGTTAT
CACTCATGGTTATGGCAGCACTGCATAATTCTCTTACTGTCATGCCATCCGTAAGATGCTTTTCTGTGAC
TGGTGAGTACTCAACCAAGTCATTCTGAGAATAGTGTATGCGGCGACCGAGTTGCTCTTGCCCGGCGTCA
ATACGGGATAATACCGCGCCACATAGCAGAACTTTAAAAGTGCTCATCATTGGAAAACGTTCTTCGGGGC
GAAAACTCTCAAGGATCTTACCGCTGTTGAGATCCAGTTCGATGTAACCCACTCGTGCACCCAACTGATC
TTCAGCATCTTTTACTTTCACCAGCGTTTCTGGGTGAGCAAAAACAGGAAGGCAAAATGCCGCAAAAAAG
GGAATAAGGGCGACACGGAAATGTTGAATACTCATACTCTTCCTTTTTCAATATTATTGAAGCATTTATC
AGGGTTATTGTCTCATGAGCGGATACATATTTGAATGTATTTAGAAAAATAAACAAATAGGGGTTCCGCG
CACATTTCCCCGAAAAGTGCCACCTAAATTGTAAGCGTTAATATTTTGTTAAAATTCGCGTTAAATTTTT
GTTAAATCAGCTCATTTTTTAACCAATAGGCCGAAATCGGCAAAATCCCTTATAAATCAAAAGAATAGAC
CGAGATAGGGT
[37 nt withheld, positions 8062-8098]
AAAGAACGTGGACTCCAACGTCAAAGG
[49 nt withheld, positions 8126-8174]
T
[91 nt withheld, positions 8176-8266]
G
[124 nt withheld, positions 8268-8391]
CCCATTCGCCATTCAGGCTGCGCAACTGTTGGGAAGGGCGATCGGTGCGGGCCTCTTCGCTATTACGCCA
GCTGGCGAAAGGGGGATGTGCTGCAAGGCGATTAAGTTGGGTAACGCCAGGGTTTTCCCAGTCACGACGT
TGTAAAACGACGGCCAGTGAGCGCGCGTAATACGACTCACTATAGGGCGAATTGACTAGTACATAACTTA
CGGTAAATGGCCCGCCTGGCTGACCGCCCAACGACCCCCGCCCATTGAC
Features (pLannotate 1.2.2; 28 found; start..end, strand, type, name):
    242..441     +  promoter       CMV promoter: human cytomegalovirus (CMV) immediate early promoter
    459..639     +  LTR            5' LTR (truncated): truncated 5' long terminal repeat (LTR) from HIV-1
    686..811     +  misc_feature   HIV-1 Ψ: packaging signal of human immunodeficiency virus type 1
    795..1133    +  CDS            HIV-1 gag (fragment): gag protein from human immunodeficiency virus 1; gag
   1310..1543    +  misc_feature   RRE: The Rev response element (RRE) of HIV-1 allows for Rev-dependent mRNA export from the nucleus to the cytoplasm.
   1920..2020    +  CDS            Rev (fragment): human immunodeficiency virus 1 (HIV-1) Rev protein; rev; enhances nuclear export of unspliced and incompletely spliced viral mRNAs
   2070..2187    +  misc_feature   cPPT/CTS: central polypurine tract and central termination sequence of HIV-1
   2262..2502    +  promoter       U6 promoter: RNA polymerase III promoter for human U6 snRNA
   2549..2616    +  misc_RNA       tracrRNA (fragment): trans-activating CRISPR RNA for the Streptococcus pyogenes CRISPR/Cas9 system
   2639..3138    +  promoter       PGK promoter: mouse phosphoglycerate kinase 1 promoter
   3178..3774    +  CDS            PuroR (fragment): puromycin N-acetyltransferase; pac from Streptomyces; confers resistance to puromycin
   3847..4545    +  CDS            TagBFP: TagBFP is a basic (constitutively fluorescent) blue fluorescent protein published in 2008, derived from Entacmaea quadricolor. It is reported to be a very rapidly-maturing monomer with very low acid sensitivity.
   4557..5143    +  misc_feature   WPRE: woodchuck hepatitis virus posttranscriptional regulatory element
   5137..5283    +  CDS            nef (fragment): NEF_HV1LA - Experimental evidence at protein level: Swiss-Prot protein existence level 1. Extracellular Nef protein targets CD4(+) T-lymphocytes for apoptosis by interacting with CXCR4 surface receptors. From Human immunodeficiency virus type 1 group M subtype B (isolate Lai) (HIV-1).
   5291..5469    +  LTR            5' LTR (truncated): truncated 5' long terminal repeat (LTR) from HIV-1
   5495..5606    +  polyA_signal   bGH poly(A) signal: bovine growth hormone polyadenylation signal
   5745..5763    -  promoter       T3 promoter: promoter for bacteriophage T3 RNA polymerase
   5808..5824    -  protein_bind   lac operator: The lac repressor binds to the lac operator to inhibit transcription in E. coli. This inhibition can be relieved by adding lactose or isopropyl-β-D-thiogalactopyranoside (IPTG). lac repressor encoded by lacI
   5832..5862    -  promoter       lac promoter: promoter for the E. coli lac operon
   5877..5898    -  protein_bind   CAP binding site: CAP binding activates transcription in the presence of cAMP. E. coli catabolite activator protein
   5911..6003    -  CDS            lacI (fragment): lac repressor; lacI; The lac repressor binds to the lac operator to inhibit transcription in E. coli. This inhibition can be relieved by adding lactose or isopropyl-β-D-thiogalactopyranoside (IPTG).
   6186..6774    -  rep_origin     ori: high-copy-number ColE1/pMB1/pBR322/pUC origin of replication
   6945..7805    -  CDS            AmpR: β-lactamase; bla; confers resistance to ampicillin, carbenicillin, and related antibiotics
   7806..7910    -  promoter       AmpR promoter: bla
   7963..8391    -  rep_origin     f1 ori (sequence partly withheld): f1 bacteriophage origin of replication; arrow indicates direction of (+) strand synthesis
   8396..8551    -  CDS            lacZα (fragment): LacZα fragment of β-galactosidase; lacZ fragment
   8559..8577    +  promoter       T7 promoter: promoter for bacteriophage T7 RNA polymerase
   8591..241     +  enhancer       CMV enhancer (across the origin): human cytomegalovirus immediate early enhancer
