[The description below was written by a language model from this plasmid's Addgene catalogue record and pLannotate feature annotations shown in this document.]
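Description:
pKLV2-U6gRNA5(TRIM25_5-2)-PGKpuroBFP-W is an 8,650 bp lentiviral CRISPR guide-expression plasmid built on the pKLV2-U6gRNA5(BbsI)-PGKpuroBFP-W backbone. It is propagated in E. coli as a high-copy plasmid through a ColE1/pUC-type origin with ampicillin selection (AmpR). An f1 origin and remnants of a lacZα/lac promoter region flanked by T7 and T3 promoters are also annotated in the bacterial portion. The viral portion has a CMV enhancer/promoter fused to a truncated HIV-1 5' LTR, which drives production of the genomic RNA in packaging cells. This is followed by the Ψ packaging signal with a gag fragment, the RRE for Rev-dependent nuclear export, and the cPPT/CTS. The downstream end carries a second truncated LTR and a bGH polyadenylation signal. No viral structural or enzymatic genes are intact, so packaging functions must be supplied separately.

The payload sits between the cPPT and the 3' LTR. A human U6 RNA polymerase III promoter drives a single guide RNA targeting human TRIM25. The spacer was cloned into BbsI sites that were destroyed in the process, placing it upstream of a Streptococcus pyogenes Cas9 scaffold, which is annotated as a tracrRNA fragment. A mouse PGK promoter then drives puromycin N-acetyltransferase followed by TagBFP, so transduced cells can be selected with drug and tracked by blue fluorescence. The feature table does not annotate the element linking these two coding sequences. A WPRE downstream enhances transcript expression. The plasmid encodes no Cas9, so the nuclease must be provided by the target cells or another vector. The construct is intended for TRIM25 perturbation in human cells, and the associated publication used CRISPR perturbations with time-series single-cell RNA-seq to infer gene regulatory networks.
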