Addgene plasmid #211990: pKLV2-U6gRNA5(TRIM25_5-2)-PGKpuroBFP-W
Purpose: Express gRNA against TRIM25 with puro and BFP
Depositing lab: Kosuke Yusa. Depositing organization: Kyoto University, Institute for Life and Medical Sciences. Publication: RENGE infers gene regulatory networks using time-series single-cell RNA-seq data with CRISPR perturbations. Ishikawa M, Sugino S, Masuda Y, Tarumoto Y, Seto Y, Taniyama N, Wagai F, Yamauchi Y, Kojima Y, Kiryu H, Yusa K, Eiraku M, Mochizuki A. Commun Biol. 2023 Dec 28;6(1):1290. doi: 10.1038/s42003-023-05594-4. PubMed 38155269.
Backbone
  Vector backbone: pKLV2-U6gRNA5(BbsI)-PGKpuroBFP-W
  Backbone size w/o insert (bp): 8630
  Total vector size (bp): 8650
  Vector type: Mammalian Expression, Lentiviral, CRISPR
  Selectable markers: Puromycin
Growth in bacteria
  Bacterial resistance: Ampicillin, 100 μg/mL
  Growth temperature: 37°C
  Growth strain: NEB Stable
  Copy number: High Copy
Gene/Insert
  Gene/Insert name: sgRNA targeting TRIM25
  gRNA/shRNA sequence: GGCGCAACAGGTCGCGAAC
  Species: H. sapiens (human)
  GenBank ID: NM_005082.5
  Entrez Gene: TRIM25 (a.k.a. EFP, RNF147, Z147, ZNF147)
  Promoter: Human U6 promoter
  Cloning method: Restriction Enzyme; 5′ cloning site BbsI (destroyed during cloning); 3′ cloning site BbsI (destroyed during cloning)
  Sequencing primers: 5′ AGATAATTAGAATTAATTTGACTG
Terms and licenses: Academic/Nonprofit Terms; Industry Terms: Not Available to Industry
How to cite: pKLV2-U6gRNA5(TRIM25_5-2)-PGKpuroBFP-W was a gift from Kosuke Yusa (Addgene plasmid # 211990 ; http://n2t.net/addgene:211990 ; RRID:Addgene_211990)
